Addgene plasmid #198678: pEM.H07R
Purpose: An Easy Modular Integrative fuSion-ready Expression toolkit (Easy-MISE toolkit) for fast engineering of heterologous productions in Saccharomyces cerevisiae
Depositing lab: Paola Branduardi. Depositing organization: Universita degli Studi di Milano-Bicocca. Publication: Easy Modular Integrative fuSion-ready Expression (Easy-MISE) Toolkit for Fast Engineering of Heterologous Productions in Saccharomyces cerevisiae. Maestroni L, Butti P, Milanesi R, Pagliari S, Campone L, Serra I, Branduardi P. ACS Synth Biol. 2023 Apr 14. doi: 10.1021/acssynbio.3c00015. PubMed 37058502.
Backbone
  Vector backbone: pGA-blue
  Backbone manufacturer: IndBioTech Lab
  Vector type: Yeast Expression, Synthetic Biology
Growth in bacteria
  Bacterial resistance: Kanamycin, 50 μg/mL
  Growth temperature: 37°C
  Growth strain: DH5alpha
  Copy number: High Copy
Gene/Insert
  Gene/Insert name: X2_DW
  Species: S. cerevisiae (budding yeast)
  Cloning method: Unknown
Terms and licenses: Academic/Nonprofit Terms; Industry Terms: Not Available to Industry
Depositor comments: Cloning Method: Goldon Gate Assembly
How to cite: pEM.H07R was a gift from Paola Branduardi (Addgene plasmid # 198678 ; http://n2t.net/addgene:198678 ; RRID:Addgene_198678)
