[The description below was written by a language model from this plasmid's Addgene catalogue record and pLannotate feature annotations shown in this document.]
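Description:
pEM.H07R is a small (about 2.4 kb) part plasmid from the Easy-MISE (Easy Modular Integrative fuSion-ready Expression) toolkit, a modular cloning system for rapidly engineering heterologous production pathways in Saccharomyces cerevisiae. It is built on the pGA-blue backbone and catalogued as a yeast expression and synthetic biology vector. The annotated sequence, however, shows only bacterial maintenance functions: a high-copy ColE1/pUC-type origin of replication and a kanamycin resistance gene (aph(3')-Ia) for propagation and selection in E. coli. No yeast origin, centromere or auxotrophic marker is annotated, which fits a storage plasmid for a toolkit part rather than a vector that replicates in yeast by itself.

The recorded insert is X2_DW, a sequence of S. cerevisiae origin. The record does not define it further. Given the integrative nature of the toolkit, the name suggests a downstream homology arm for a chromosomal integration locus called X2, but this is an inference from the naming and is not stated outright. The automated annotation did not label the insert. The only other feature found is a very short lacI fragment, probably a remnant of a lac-derived region of the backbone with no regulatory function here. The unannotated stretch following it presumably contains the yeast-derived part.

The depositor notes that the plasmid was made by Golden Gate assembly. In that scheme, a part like this would typically be combined with promoter, coding sequence, terminator and matching homology modules to build integration cassettes for yeast. No promoter, tag or reporter is recorded for this construct.
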