Features (pLannotate 1.2.2; 3 found; start..end, strand, type, name):
    150..965     +  CDS            KanR: aminoglycoside phosphotransferase; aph(3')-Ia; confers resistance to kanamycin in bacteria or G418 (Geneticin®) in eukaryotes
   1050..1638    +  rep_origin     ori: high-copy-number ColE1/pMB1/pBR322/pUC origin of replication
   1821..1864    +  CDS            lacI (fragment): lac repressor; lacI; The lac repressor binds to the lac operator to inhibit transcription in E. coli. This inhibition can be relieved by adding lactose or isopropyl-β-D-thiogalactopyranoside (IPTG).
>Addgene plasmid #198678 | pEM.H07R | addgene full sequence | sequence record 393312 | Addgene NGS Result
GACCCTGTCAGACCAAGTTTACTCATATATACTTTAGATTGATTTAAAACTTCATTTTTAATTTAAAAGG
ATCTAGGTGAAGATCCTTTTTGATAATCTCATGAACAATAAAACTGTCTGCTTACATAAACAGTAATACA
AGGGGTGTTATGAGCCATATTCAACGGGAAACGTCTTGCTCTAGGCCGCGATTAAATTCCAACATGGATG
CTGATTTATATGGGTATAAATGGGCTCGCGATAATGTCGGGCAATCAGGTGCGACAATCTATCGATTGTA
TGGGAAGCCCGATGCGCCAGAGTTGTTTCTGAAACATGGCAAAGGTAGCGTTGCCAATGATGTTACAGAT
GAGATGGTCAGACTAAACTGGCTGACGGAATTTATGCCTCTTCCGACCATCAAGCATTTTATCCGTACTC
CTGATGATGCATGGTTACTCACCACTGCGATCCCCGGGAAAACAGCATTCCAGGTATTAGAAGAATATCC
TGATTCAGGTGAAAATATTGTTGATGCGCTGGCAGTGTTCCTGCGCCGGTTGCATTCGATTCCTGTTTGT
AATTGTCCTTTTAACAGCGATCGCGTATTTCGACTCGCTCAGGCGCAATCACGAATGAATAACGGTTTGG
TTGATGCGAGTGATTTTGATGACGAGCGTAATGGCTGGCCTGTTGAACAAGTCTGGAAAGAAATGCATAA
ACTTTTGCCATTCTCACCGGATTCAGTCGTCACTCATGGTGATTTCTCACTTGATAACCTTATTTTTGAC
GAGGGGAAATTAATAGGTTGTATTGATGTTGGACGAGTCGGAATCGCAGACCGATACCAGGATCTTGCCA
TCCTATGGAACTGCCTCGGTGAGTTTTCTCCTTCATTACAGAAACGGCTTTTTCAAAAATATGGTATTGA
TAATCCTGATATGAATAAATTGCAGTTTCATTTGATGCTCGATGAGTTTTTCTAAGAATTAATTCATGAC
CAAAATCCCTTAACGTGAGTTTTCGTTCCACTGAGCGTCAGACCCCGTAGAAAAGATCAAAGGATCTTCT
TGAGATCCTTTTTTTCTGCGCGTAATCTGCTGCTTGCAAACAAAAAAACCACCGCTACCAGCGGTGGTTT
GTTTGCCGGATCAAGAGCTACCAACTCTTTTTCCGAAGGTAACTGGCTTCAGCAGAGCGCAGATACCAAA
TACTGTTCTTCTAGTGTAGCCGTAGTTAGGCCACCACTTCAAGAACTCTGTAGCACCGCCTACATACCTC
GCTCTGCTAATCCTGTTACCAGTGGCTGCTGCCAGTGGCGATAAGTCGTGTCTTACCGGGTTGGACTCAA
GACGATAGTTACCGGATAAGGCGCAGCGGTCGGGCTGAACGGGGGGTTCGTGCACACAGCCCAGCTTGGA
GCGAACGACCTACACCGAACTGAGATACCTACAGCGTGAGCTATGAGAAAGCGCCACGCTTCCCGAAGGG
AGAAAGGCGGACAGGTATCCGGTAAGCGGCAGGGTCGGAACAGGAGAGCGCACGAGGGAGCTTCCAGGGG
GAAACGCCTGGTATCTTTATAGTCCTGTCGGGTTTCGCCACCTCTGACTTGAGCGTCGATTTTTGTGATG
CTCGTCAGGGGGGCGGAGCCTATGGAAAAACGCCAGCAACGCGGCCTTTTTACGGTTCCTGGCCTTTTGC
TGGCCTTTTGCTCACATGTTCTTTCCTGCGTTATCCCCTGATTCTGTGGATAACCGTATTACCGCCTTTG
AGTGAGCTGATACCGCTCGCCGCAGCCGAACGACCGAGCGCAGCGAGTCAGTGAGCGAGGAAGCGGAAGA
GCGCCCAATACGCAAACCGCCTCTCCCCGCGCGTTGGCCGATTCTGGTCTCCTTACCCTGCATAATCGGC
CCTCACAGAGGGATCCCGTTACCCATCTATGCTGAAGATTTATCATACTATTCCTCCGCTCGTTTCTTTT
TTCAGTGAGGTGTGTCGTGAAAGAAAACCCACAATTAAACTTTCAACAACCGGGCGACTAGGAAGAGAGT
AGTGGGCGCGGATGACGAAGGCTAAGGTCACTTCTTCGTTTCCTTTATTGGGGTTTCCGTGTAGCCTTCC
CCTGAATAGTGTGGGACGTTTTATGAGAAGCCGTAAGAAATAGGCAAATTGAGTTATGACAAGTAGACAT
GATGCCGCAGCCTTGCCTGACTTTACGGCTCCTTCATGAATAAGTTTTTCTATCGAGTTCTTTTCCTTTT
TTCGCCTTAATTAGCTCAATTAAGCCTGTCCTCACTACTTTTCTTTTTCTTATCGGCTTTGTGCCACACC
TAACCTTCGAATGCTGTTTTATTCCGTTCTTACATGGGATGGTAATGCCTTGGCGAGAATTTCGCAAGGA
